Addgene plasmid #152433: pGBW-m4134200
Purpose: Mammalian expression plasmid for SARS-CoV-2 3'-to-5' exonuclease
Depositing lab: Ginkgo Bioworks & Benjie Chen. Depositing organization: Ginkgo Bioworks.
Backbone
  Vector backbone: pTwist_CMV_6
  Backbone size w/o insert (bp): 4180
  Vector type: Mammalian Expression
Growth in bacteria
  Bacterial resistance: Ampicillin, 100 μg/mL
  Growth temperature: 37°C
  Growth strain: DH5alpha
  Copy number: High Copy
Gene/Insert
  Gene/Insert name: SARS-CoV-2 3'-to-5' exonuclease
  Species: Severe acute respiratory syndrome coronavirus 2
  Insert size (bp): 1580
  Mutation: wt
  Entrez Gene: ORF1ab (a.k.a. GU280_gp01)
  Promoter: CMV
  Tag / fusion protein: Cleavable TEV;S-tag (C terminal on backbone)
  Cloning method: Unknown
Resource information
  A portion of this plasmid was derived from a plasmid made by: GinkgoBioworks
Depositor comments: NCBI reference sequence: YP_009725309.1
How to cite: pGBW-m4134200 was a gift from Ginkgo Bioworks & Benjie Chen (Addgene plasmid # 152433 ; http://n2t.net/addgene:152433 ; RRID:Addgene_152433)
