[The description below was written by a language model from this plasmid's Addgene catalogue record and pLannotate feature annotations shown in this document.]
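Description:
pGBW-m4134200 is a mammalian expression plasmid built on the pTwist_CMV_6 backbone that carries the wild-type coding sequence for the SARS-CoV-2 3'-to-5' exonuclease, a mature product of the ORF1ab replicase polyprotein. The full sequence record is about 5.8 kb, made up of a roughly 4.2 kb backbone and a roughly 1.6 kb insert. It is maintained in E. coli through a high-copy ColE1/pUC-type origin and selected with ampicillin via the AmpR β-lactamase gene. A short second β-lactamase fragment is also annotated in the backbone.

Expression is driven by the human cytomegalovirus immediate-early enhancer and promoter. The annotation software matches the promoter region only partially, labelling it as a CMV fragment and a truncated CMVd2 element. The open reading frame begins just downstream, spans the numbering origin of the circular sequence, and is identified as a fragment of the SARS-CoV-2 replicase polyprotein. The functional text attached to that annotation describes the 2'-O-methyltransferase, but this is generic text from the polyprotein entry rather than a description of this insert. According to the catalogue, the backbone adds a C-terminal S-tag preceded by a TEV protease cleavage site, which allows detection or affinity capture followed by tag removal. These tag elements are not annotated separately in the feature table. An SV40 polyadenylation signal follows the coding region, although it is annotated on the opposite strand.

The expression unit and the bacterial marker are flanked by T7 and rrnG transcription terminators, a synthetic poly(A) signal upstream of the enhancer, and 5' and 3' β-globin insulator elements, which probably limit read-through and interference between modules. The plasmid is intended for producing the viral exonuclease in mammalian cells.
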