Features (pLannotate 1.2.2; 16 found; start..end, strand, type, name):
   1707..1828    -  polyA_signal   SV40 poly(A) signal: SV40 polyadenylation signal
   1851..1920    -  CDS            large T antigen (fragment): large T antigen from SV40 (simian virus 40)
   1943..1989    +  terminator     T7 terminator: transcription terminator for bacteriophage T7 RNA polymerase
   2019..2155    +  terminator     rrnG terminator: transcription terminator from the E. coli ribosomal RNA rrnG operon (Albrechtsen et al., 1991)
   2200..2271    +  misc_feature   3' β-globin insulator: insulator downstream of the human β-globin locus (Farrell et al., 2002)
   2497..3085    -  rep_origin     ori: high-copy-number ColE1/pMB1/pBR322/pUC origin of replication
   3257..3321    -  CDS            bla(M) (fragment): β-lactamase lacking the signal sequence; bla(M); allows cytosolic expression of β-lactamase
   3831..4691    +  CDS            AmpR: β-lactamase; bla; confers resistance to ampicillin, carbenicillin, and related antibiotics
   4704..4840    +  terminator     rrnG terminator: transcription terminator from the E. coli ribosomal RNA rrnG operon (Albrechtsen et al., 1991)
   4992..5063    +  misc_feature   5' β-globin insulator: insulator upstream of the human β-globin locus (Farrell et al., 2002)
   5068..5114    -  terminator     T7 terminator: transcription terminator for bacteriophage T7 RNA polymerase
   5132..5180    -  polyA_signal   poly(A) signal: synthetic polyadenylation signal
   5261..5564    +  enhancer       CMV enhancer: human cytomegalovirus immediate early enhancer
   5637..5654    -  promoter       CMV promoter (fragment): human cytomegalovirus (CMV) immediate early promoter
   5717..5768    +  promoter       CMVd2 promoter: truncated human cytomegalovirus (CMV) immediate early promoter that yields moderately reduced expression relative to the full-length promoter
   5834..1603    +  CDS            rep (fragment) (across the origin): R1AB_SARS2 - Experimental evidence at protein level: Swiss-Prot protein existence level 1. [2'-O-methyltransferase]: Methyltransferase that mediates mRNA cap 2'-O-ribose methylation to the 5'-cap structure of viral mRNAs. N7-methyl guanosine cap is a prerequisite for binding of nsp16. Therefore plays an essential role in viral mRNAs cap methylation which is essential to evade immune system. From Severe acute respiratory syndrome coronavirus 2 (2019-nCoV) (SARS-CoV-2).
>Addgene plasmid #152433 | pGBW-m4134200 | depositor full sequence | sequence record 295445 | Full Sequence
CACCATGGCCGAAAATGTCACTGGCTTATTTAAGGATTGCAGTAAAGTGATCACAGGGTTGCACCCGACC
CAAGCGCCTACGCATCTTTCAGTAGACACCAAGTTCAAAACTGAGGGACTCTGTGTGGACATACCAGGTA
TTCCCAAGGATATGACATACAGACGCCTGATCTCGATGATGGGCTTCAAGATGAACTATCAGGTTAACGG
TTACCCCAATATGTTTATTACCCGAGAGGAAGCTATCCGGCACGTGCGTGCCTGGATAGGGTTTGACGTC
GAGGGCTGTCATGCAACTAGGGAAGCTGTAGGAACAAATCTGCCACTGCAACTCGGCTTCTCTACCGGAG
TCAACCTAGTTGCCGTGCCTACCGGGTATGTGGATACACCAAACAATACTGATTTTAGCAGAGTCTCCGC
AAAACCCCCTCCCGGGGACCAGTTCAAACACTTGATCCCCCTGATGTACAAGGGTTTACCATGGAACGTG
GTGCGGATTAAAATAGTTCAGATGCTCAGCGACACACTGAAGAATTTAAGTGATAGAGTTGTGTTTGTAC
TTTGGGCCCATGGCTTCGAGCTGACCTCTATGAAGTATTTCGTTAAAATTGGACCCGAACGAACGTGCTG
CCTGTGTGACCGGAGGGCGACGTGTTTCTCAACTGCTTCCGATACCTATGCCTGCTGGCACCATAGCATC
GGCTTTGATTACGTGTACAACCCTTTTATGATTGACGTGCAGCAGTGGGGATTCACTGGGAACCTACAGT
CGAATCACGATCTTTACTGTCAGGTCCATGGGAACGCACACGTTGCTAGCTGCGACGCAATCATGACACG
TTGCCTTGCTGTCCACGAGTGTTTTGTGAAACGAGTGGACTGGACTATTGAGTATCCTATCATTGGCGAC
GAACTGAAGATAAATGCGGCTTGTAGGAAGGTGCAGCATATGGTCGTCAAAGCCGCCCTCTTAGCTGATA
AGTTCCCGGTCCTGCACGATATTGGCAATCCAAAGGCCATCAAATGCGTACCCCAGGCAGATGTTGAGTG
GAAGTTTTACGACGCGCAACCATGCTCCGATAAGGCCTATAAAATCGAAGAGCTCTTCTACAGTTATGCC
ACCCATTCTGACAAGTTTACCGACGGTGTGTGTTTGTTTTGGAATTGCAACGTGGATCGCTACCCTGCAA
ACTCTATCGTTTGTCGCTTCGACACACGCGTATTGTCCAATCTGAATCTACCCGGATGCGACGGAGGTTC
ACTGTATGTGAACAAGCACGCCTTCCACACCCCCGCATTCGATAAATCCGCCTTTGTCAACCTTAAACAA
TTACCTTTCTTTTACTACAGCGACTCTCCTTGCGAATCCCATGGAAAGCAAGTAGTGAGTGATATCGATT
ACGTCCCACTCAAAAGTGCAACATGTATTACGAGATGCAATCTCGGTGGTGCAGTCTGTAGACACCATGC
CAATGAATATCGGCTGTATTTGGACGCCTATAACATGATGATTTCAGCTGGCTTCTCTCTTTGGGTTTAC
AAGCAGTTTGACACGTATAATCTGTGGAACACCTTTACAAGGCTGCAAGAAAACCTTTACTTTCAGTCGA
AAGAAACCGCGGCAGCTAAGTTCGAGAGGCAGCACATGGACAGTTAAGCTAGCTTGACTGACTGAGATAC
AGCGTACCTTCAGCTCACAGACATGATAAGATACATTGATGAGTTTGGACAAACCACAACTAGAATGCAG
TGAAAAAAATGCTTTATTTGTGAAATTTGTGATGCTATTGCTTTATTTGTAACCATTATAAGCTGCAATA
AACAAGTTAACAACAACAATTGCATTCATTTTATGTTTCAGGTTCAGGGGGAGGTGTGGGAGGTTTTTTA
AAGCAAGTAAAACCTCTACAAATGTGGTATTGGCCCATCTCTATCGGTATCGTAGCATAACCCCTTGGGG
CCTCTAAACGGGTCTTGAGGGGTTTTTTGTGCCCCTCGGGCCGGATTGCTATCTACCGGCATTGGCGCAG
AAAAAAATGCCTGATGCGACGCTGCGCGTCTTATACTCCCACATATGCCAGATTCAGCAACGGATACGGC
TTCCCCAACTTGCCCACTTCCATACGTGTCCTCCTTACCAGAAATTTATCCTTAAGGTCGTCAGCTATCC
TGCAGGCGATCTCTCGATTTCGATCAAGACATTCCTTTAATGGTCTTTTCTGGACACCACTAGGGGTCAG
AAGTAGTTCATCAAACTTTCTTCCCTCCCTAATCTCATTGGTTACCTTGGGCTATCGAAACTTAATTAAC
CAGTCAAGTCAGCTACTTGGCGAGATCGACTTGTCTGGGTTTCGACTACGCTCAGAATTGCGTCAGTCAA
GTTCGATCTGGTCCTTGCTATTGCACCCGTTCTCCGATTACGAGTTTCATTTAAATCATGTGAGCAAAAG
GCCAGCAAAAGGCCAGGAACCGTAAAAAGGCCGCGTTGCTGGCGTTTTTCCATAGGCTCCGCCCCCCTGA
CGAGCATCACAAAAATCGACGCTCAAGTCAGAGGTGGCGAAACCCGACAGGACTATAAAGATACCAGGCG
TTTCCCCCTGGAAGCTCCCTCGTGCGCTCTCCTGTTCCGACCCTGCCGCTTACCGGATACCTGTCCGCCT
TTCTCCCTTCGGGAAGCGTGGCGCTTTCTCATAGCTCACGCTGTAGGTATCTCAGTTCGGTGTAGGTCGT
TCGCTCCAAGCTGGGCTGTGTGCACGAACCCCCCGTTCAGCCCGACCGCTGCGCCTTATCCGGTAACTAT
CGTCTTGAGTCCAACCCGGTAAGACACGACTTATCGCCACTGGCAGCAGCCACTGGTAACAGGATTAGCA
GAGCGAGGTATGTAGGCGGTGCTACAGAGTTCTTGAAGTGGTGGCCTAACTACGGCTACACTAGAAGAAC
AGTATTTGGTATCTGCGCTCTGCTGAAGCCAGTTACCTTCGGAAAAAGAGTTGGTAGCTCTTGATCCGGC
AAACAAACCACCGCTGGTAGCGGTGGTTTTTTTGTTTGCAAGCAGCAGATTACGCGCAGAAAAAAAGGAT
CTCAAGAAGATCCTTTGATCTTTTCTACGGGGTCTGACGCTCAGTGGAACGAAAACTCACGTTAAGGGAT
TTTGGTCATGAGATTATCAAAAAGGATCTTCACCTAGATCCTTTTAAATTAAAAATGAAGTTTTAAATCA
ATCTAAAGTATATATGAGTAAACTTGGTCTGACAGTTACCAATGCTTAATCAGTGAGGCACCTATCTCAG
CGATCTGTCTATTTCGTTCATCCATAGTTGCATTTAAATTTCCGAACTCTCCAAGGCCCTCGTCGGAAAA
TCTTCAAACCTTTCGTCCGATCCATCTTGCAGGCTACCTCTCGAACGAACTATCGCAAGTCTCTTGGCCG
GCCTTGCGCCTTGGCTATTGCTTGGCAGCGCCTATCGCCAGGTATTACTCCAATCCCGAATATCCGAGAT
CGGGATCACCCGAGAGAAGTTCAACCTACATCCTCAATCCCGATCTATCCGAGATCCGAGGAATATCGAA
ATCGGGGCGCGCCTGGTGTACCGAGAACGATCCTCTCAGTGCGAGTCTCGACGATCCATATCGTTGCTTG
GCAGTCAGCCAGTCGGAATCCAGCTTGGGACCCAGGAAGTCCAATCGTCAGATATTGTACTCAAGCCTGG
TCACGGCAGCGTACCGATCTGTTTAAACCTAGATATTGATAGTCTGATCGGTCAACGTATAATCGAGTCC
TAGCTTTTGCAAACATCTATCAAGAGACAGGATCAGCAGGAGGCTTTCGCATGAGTATTCAACATTTCCG
TGTCGCCCTTATTCCCTTTTTTGCGGCATTTTGCCTTCCTGTTTTTGCTCACCCAGAAACGCTGGTGAAA
GTAAAAGATGCTGAAGATCAGTTGGGTGCGCGAGTGGGTTACATCGAACTGGATCTCAACAGCGGTAAGA
TCCTTGAGAGTTTTCGCCCCGAAGAACGCTTTCCAATGATGAGCACTTTTAAAGTTCTGCTATGTGGCGC
GGTATTATCCCGTATTGACGCCGGGCAAGAGCAACTCGGTCGCCGCATACACTATTCTCAGAATGACTTG
GTTGAGTATTCACCAGTCACAGAAAAGCATCTTACGGATGGCATGACAGTAAGAGAATTATGCAGTGCTG
CCATAACCATGAGTGATAACACTGCGGCCAACTTACTTCTGACAACGATTGGAGGACCGAAGGAGCTAAC
CGCTTTTTTGCACAACATGGGGGATCATGTAACTCGCCTTGATCGTTGGGAACCGGAGCTGAATGAAGCC
ATACCAAACGACGAGCGTGACACCACGATGCCTGTAGCAATGGCAACAACCTTGCGTAAACTATTAACTG
GCGAACTACTTACTCTAGCTTCCCGGCAACAGTTGATAGACTGGATGGAGGCGGATAAAGTTGCAGGACC
ACTTCTGCGCTCGGCCCTTCCGGCTGGCTGGTTTATTGCTGATAAATCTGGAGCCGGTGAGCGTGGGTCT
CGCGGTATCATTGCAGCACTGGGGCCAGATGGTAAGCCCTCCCGTATCGTAGTTATCTACACGACGGGGA
GTCAGGCAACTATGGATGAACGAAATAGACAGATCGCTGAGATAGGTGCCTCACTGATTAAGCATTGGTA
ACCGATTCTAGGTGCATTGGCGCAGAAAAAAATGCCTGATGCGACGCTGCGCGTCTTATACTCCCACATA
TGCCAGATTCAGCAACGGATACGGCTTCCCCAACTTGCCCACTTCCATACGTGTCCTCCTTACCAGAAAT
TTATCCTTAAGATCCCGAATCGTTTAAACTCGACTCTGGCTCTATCGAATCTCCGTCGTTTCGAGCTTAC
GCGAACAGCCGTGGCGCTCATTTGCTCGTCGGGCATCGAATCTCGTCAGCTATCGTCAGCTTACCTTTTT
GGCAGCGATCGCGGCTCCCGACATCTTGGACCATTAGCTCCACAGGTATCTTCTTCCCTCTAGTGGTCAT
AACAGCAGCTTCAGCTACCTCTCAATTCAAAAAACCCCTCAAGACCCGTTTAGAGGCCCCAAGGGGTTAT
GCTATCAATCGTTGCGTTACACACACAAAAAACCAACACACATCCATCTTCGATGGATAGCGATTTTATT
ATCTAACTGCTGATCGAGTGTAGCCAGATCTAGTAATCAATTACGGGGTCATTAGTTCATAGCCCATATA
TGGAGTTCCGCGTTACATAACTTACGGTAAATGGCCCGCCTGGCTGACCGCCCAACGACCCCCGCCCATT
GACGTCAATAATGACGTATGTTCCCATAGTAACGCCAATAGGGACTTTCCATTGACGTCAATGGGTGGAG
TATTTACGGTAAACTGCCCACTTGGCAGTACATCAAGTGTATCATATGCCAAGTACGCCCCCTATTGACG
TCAATGACGGTAAATGGCCCGCCTGGCATTATGCCCAGTACATGACCTTATGGGACTTTCCTACTTGGCA
GTACATCTACGTATTAGTCATCGCTATTACCATGCTGATGCGGTTTTGGCAGTACATCAATGGGCGTGGA
TAGCGGTTTGACTCACGGGGATTTCCAAGTCTCCACCCCATTGACGTCAATGGGAGTTTGTTTTGGCACC
AAAATCAACGGGACTTTCCAAAATGTCGTAACAACTCCGCCCCATTGACGCAAATGGGCGGTAGGCGTGT
ACGGTGGGAGGTCTATATAAGCAGAGCTGGTTTAGTGAACCGTCAGATCAGATCTTTGTCGATCCTACCA
TCCACTCGACACACCCGCCAGCGGCCGC
